Addgene plasmid #178913: BASIC_SEVA_15a.10
Purpose: BASIC DNA assembly vector
Depositing lab: Paul Freemont. Depositing organization: Imperial College London. Publication: basicsynbio and the BASIC SEVA collection: software and vectors for an established DNA assembly method. Haines MC, Carling B, Marshall J, Shenshin VA, Baldwin GS, Freemont P, Storch M. Synth Biol (Oxf). 2022 Oct 11;7(1):ysac023. doi: 10.1093/synbio/ysac023. eCollection 2022. PubMed 36381610.
Backbone
  Vector backbone: BASIC_SEVA_15a.10
  Backbone size w/o insert (bp): 5055
  Vector type: Synthetic Biology
Growth in bacteria
  Bacterial resistance: Ampicillin, 100 μg/mL
  Growth temperature: 37°C
  Growth strain: DH5alpha
  Copy number: Low Copy
Gene/Insert
  Gene/Insert name: mScarlet counter-selection cassette
  Species: Synthetic
  Insert size (bp): 878
  Cloning method: Unknown
  Sequencing primers: 5′ ggcggcggatttgtcctac; 3′ ggtgagaatccaggggtcc
Depositor comments: Cloning method: BASIC DNA assembly . Please visit https://www.biorxiv.org/content/10.1101/2022.01.06.446575v2 for bioRxiv preprint.
How to cite: BASIC_SEVA_15a.10 was a gift from Paul Freemont (Addgene plasmid # 178913 ; http://n2t.net/addgene:178913 ; RRID:Addgene_178913)
