[The description below was written by a language model from this plasmid's Addgene catalogue record and pLannotate feature annotations shown in this document.]
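Description:
BASIC_SEVA_15a.10 is a bacterial synthetic-biology vector that serves as a recipient backbone for BASIC DNA assembly. It belongs to a collection of SEVA-style (Standard European Vector Architecture) plasmids adapted for that assembly method. The catalogue lists a 5,055 bp backbone carrying an 878 bp insert, which agrees with the 5,933 nt sequenced record. Selection is by ampicillin, through a TEM-type bla gene driven by its own AmpR promoter and followed by the phage fd terminator.

Replication relies on the broad-host-range RSF1010 system. The feature table shows the RSF1010 oriV together with the repB, repA and repC genes that this origin requires, as well as the R1162-like antisense RNA that helps regulate the replicon. A fragment of the lac UV5 promoter is annotated next to repB, and repC is annotated only as a fragment. The plasmid is recorded as low copy and is propagated in E. coli DH5alpha. An RSF1010 replicon can in principle maintain a plasmid in many Gram-negative species, but the record names no other intended hosts.

The payload is a synthetic mScarlet counter-selection cassette, in which the strong constitutive J23119 promoter drives the red fluorescent protein mScarlet. The lambda t0 and rrnB T1 terminators flank this cargo region and insulate it from transcription in the rest of the backbone. In this kind of design, a successful assembly replaces the mScarlet cassette with the assembled parts. Colonies that retain the unmodified vector therefore stay red and can be visually screened out, while correct clones lack the fluorescence. The BASIC linker or prefix/suffix sequences used for assembly are not annotated in the feature table.
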