Features (pLannotate 1.2.2; 13 found; start..end, strand, type, name):
     68..162     +  terminator     lambda t0 terminator: transcription terminator from phage lambda
    235..326     +  promoter       AmpR promoter: bla
    327..1184    +  CDS            bla: BLAT_ECOLX - Experimental evidence at protein level: Swiss-Prot protein existence level 1. TEM-type are the most prevalent beta-lactamases in enterobacteria; they hydrolyze the beta-lactam bond in susceptible beta-lactam antibiotics, thus conferring resistance to penicillins and cephalosporins. TEM-3 and TEM-4 are capable of hydrolyzing cefotaxime and ceftazidime. TEM-5 is capable of hydrolyzing ceftazidime. TEM-6 is capable of hydrolyzing ceftazidime and aztreonam. TEM-8/CAZ-2, TEM- 16/CAZ-7 and TEM-24/CAZ-6 are markedly active against ceftazidime. IRT- 4 shows resistance to beta-lactamase in
   1191..1230    +  terminator     fd terminator: central terminator from bacteriophage fd (Otsuka and Kunisawa, 1982)
   1308..2159    -  CDS            RSF1010 RepC (fragment): replication protein C of the broad-host-range plasmid RSF1010 (Scholz et al., 1989); repC
   2146..2985    -  CDS            RSF1010 RepA: replication protein A of the broad-host-range plasmid RSF1010 (Scholz et al., 1989); repA
   2977..3051    -  ncRNA          Plasmid R1162: Accession: RF00043 - R1162-like plasmid antisense RNA
   3496..4467    -  CDS            RSF1010 RepB: replication protein B of the broad-host-range plasmid RSF1010 (Scholz et al., 1989); repB
   4491..4519    -  promoter       lac UV5 promoter (fragment): E. coli lac promoter with an "up" mutation
   4574..4968    +  rep_origin     RSF1010 oriV: replication origin of the broad-host-range plasmid RSF1010; requires the RSF1010 RepA/B/C proteins for replication (Scholz et al., 1989)
   5006..5092    -  terminator     rrnB T1 terminator: Escherichia coli rrnB; transcription terminator T1 from the E. coli rrnB gene
   5164..5198    +  promoter       J23119 promoter: bacterial promoter (Registry of Standard Biological Parts BBa J23119)
   5226..5921    +  CDS            mScarlet: mScarlet is a basic (constitutively fluorescent) red fluorescent protein published in 2016, derived from synthetic construct. It has moderate acid sensitivity.
>Addgene plasmid #178913 | BASIC_SEVA_15a.10 | addgene full sequence | sequence record 383848 | Addgene NGS Result
GGCTCGGGTAAGAACTCGCACTTCGTGGAAACACTATTATCTGGTGGGTCTCTGTCCACTAGTCTTGGAC
TCCTGTTGATAGATCCAGTAATGACCTCAGAACTCCATCTGGATTTGTTCAGAACGCTCGGTTGCCGCCG
GGCGTTTTTTATTGGTGAGAATCCAGGGGTCCCCAATAATTACGATTTAAATTAGTAGCCCGCCTAATGA
GCGGGCTTTTTTTTAATTCCCCTATTTGTTTATTTTTCTAAATACATTCAAATATGTATCCGCTCATGAG
ACAATAACCCTGATAAATGCTTCAATAATATTGAAAAAGGAAGAGTATGAGCATTCAGCATTTTCGTGTG
GCGCTGATTCCGTTTTTTGCGGCGTTTTGCCTGCCGGTGTTTGCGCATCCGGAAACCCTGGTGAAAGTGA
AAGATGCGGAAGATCAACTGGGTGCGCGCGTGGGCTATATTGAACTGGATCTGAACAGCGGCAAAATTCT
GGAATCTTTTCGTCCGGAAGAACGTTTTCCGATGATGAGCACCTTTAAAGTGCTGCTGTGCGGTGCGGTT
CTGAGCCGTGTGGATGCGGGCCAGGAACAACTGGGCCGTCGTATTCATTATAGCCAGAACGATCTGGTGG
AATATAGCCCGGTGACCGAAAAACATCTGACCGATGGCATGACCGTGCGTGAACTGTGCAGCGCGGCGAT
TACCATGAGCGATAACACCGCGGCGAACCTGCTGCTGACGACCATTGGCGGTCCGAAAGAACTGACCGCG
TTTCTGCATAACATGGGCGATCATGTGACCCGTCTGGATCGTTGGGAACCGGAACTGAACGAAGCGATTC
CGAACGATGAACGTGATACCACCATGCCGGCAGCAATGGCGACCACCCTGCGTAAACTGCTGACGGGTGA
GCTGCTGACCCTGGCAAGCCGCCAGCAACTGATTGATTGGATGGAAGCGGATAAAGTGGCGGGTCCGCTG
CTGCGTAGCGCGCTGCCGGCTGGCTGGTTTATTGCGGATAAAAGCGGTGCGGGCGAACGTGGCAGCCGTG
GCATTATTGCGGCGCTGGGCCCGGATGGTAAACCGAGCCGTATTGTGGTGATTTATACCACCGGCAGCCA
GGCGACGATGGATGAACGTAACCGTCAGATTGCGGAAATTGGCGCGAGCCTGATTAAACATTGGTAAACC
GATACAATTAAAGGCTCCTTTTGGAGCCTTTTTTTTTGGACGACCCTTGTCGGCTCGGCCCACTTGTGTG
TCTCGTACAATTCTGAGGTCCACACAGATAGTGTCCGTAGGCCGGCCTCAGCCTGCCGCCTTGGGCCGGG
TGATGTCGTACTTGCCCGCCGCGAACTCGGTTACCGTCCAGCCCAGCGCGACCAGCTCCGGCAACGCCTC
GCGCACCCGCTGGCGGCGCTTGCGCATGGTCGAACCACTGGCCTCTGACGGCCAGACATAGCCGCACAAG
GTATCTATGGAAGCCTTGCCGGTTTTGCCGGGGTCGATCCAGCCACACAGCCGCTGGTGCAGCAGGCGGG
CGGTTTCGCTGTCCAGCGCCCGCACCTCGTCCATGCTGATGCGCACATGCTGGCCGCCACCCATGACGGC
CTGCGCGATCAAGGGGTTCAGGGCCACGTACAGGCGCCCGTCCGCCTCGTCGCTGGCGTACTCCGACAGC
AGCCGAAACCCCTGCCGCTTGCGGCCATTCTGGGCGATGATGGATACCTTCCAAAGGCGCTCGATGCAGT
CCTGTATGTGCTTGAGCGCCCCACCACTATCGACCTCTGCCCCGATTTCCTTTGCCAGCGCCCGATAGCT
ACCTTTGACCACCATGGCATCAGCGGTGACGGCCTCCCACTTGGGTTCCAGGAACAGCCGGAGCTGCCGT
CCGCCTTCGGTCTTGGGTTCCGGGCCAAGCACTAGGCCATTAGGCCCAGCCATGGCCACCAGCCCTTGCA
GGATGCGCAGATCATCAGCGCCCAGCGGCTCCGGGCCGCTGAACTCGATCCGCTTGCCGTCGCCGTAGTC
ATACGTCACGTCCAGCTTGCTGCGCTTGCGCTCGCCCCGCTTGAGGGCACGGAACAGGCCGGGGGCCAGA
CAGTGCGCCGGGTCGTGCCGGACGTGGCTGAGGCTGTGCTTGTTCTTAGGCTTCACCACGGGGCACCCCC
TTGCTCTTGCGCTGCCTCTCCAGCACGGCGGGCTTGAGCACCCCGCCGTCATGCCGCCTGAACCACCGAT
CAGCGAACGGTGCGCCATAGTTGGCCTTGCTCACACCGAAGCGGACGAAGAACCGGCGCTGGTCGTCGTC
CACACCCCATTCCTCGGCCTCGGCGCTGGTCATGCTCGACAGGTAGGACTGCCAGCGGATGTTATCGACC
AGTACCGAGCTGCCCCGGCTGGCCTGCTGCTGGTCGCCTGCGCCCATCATGGCCGCGCCCTTGCTGGCAT
GGTGCAGGAACACGATAGAGCACCCGGTATCGGCGGCGATGGCCTCCATGCGACCGATGACCTGGGCCAT
GGGGCCGCTGGCGTTTTCTTCCTCGATGTGGAACCGGCGCAGCGTGTCCAGCACCATCAGGCGGCGGCCC
TCGGCGGCGCGCTTGAGGCCGTCGAACCACTCCGGGGCCATGATGTTGGGCAGGCTGCCGATCAGCGGCT
GGATCAGCAGGCCGTCAGCCACGGCTTGCCGTTCCTCGGCGCTGAGGTGCGCCCCAAGGGCGTGCAGGCG
GTGATGAATGGCGGTGGGCGGGTCTTCGGCGGGCAGGTAGATCACCGGGCCGGTGGGCAGTTCGCCCACC
TCCAGCAGATCCGGCCCGCCTGCAATCTGTGCGGCCAGTTGCAGGGCCAGCATGGATTTACCGGCACCAC
CGGGCGACACCAGCGCCCCGACCGTACCGGCCACCATGTTGGGCAAAACGTAGTCCAGCGGTGGCGGCGC
TGCTGCGAACGCCTCCAGAATATTGATAGGCTTATGGGTAGCCATTGATTGCCTCCTTTGCAGGCAGTTG
GTGGTTAGGCGCTGGCGGGGTCACTACCCCCGCCCTGCGCCGCTCTGAGTTCTTCCAGGCACTCGCGCAG
CGCCTCGTATTCGTCGTCGGTCAGCCAGAACTTGCGCTGACGCATCCCTTTGGCCTTCATGCGCTCGGCA
TATCGCGCTTGGCGTACAGCGTCAGGGCTGGCCAGCAGGTCGCCGGTCTGCTTGTCCTTTTGGTCTTTCA
TATCAGTCACCGAGAAACTTGCCGGGGCCGAAAGGCTTGTCTTCGCGGAACAAGGACAAGGTGCAGCCGT
CAAGGTTAAGGCTGGCCATATCAGCGACTGAAAAGCGGCCAGCCTCGGCCTTGTTTGACGTATAACCAAA
GCCACCGGGCAACCAATAGCCCTTGTCACTTTTGATCAGGTAGACCGACCCTGAAGCGCTTTTTTCGTAT
TCCATAAAACCCCCTTCTGTGCGTGAGTACTCATAGTATAACAGGCGTGAGTACCAACGCAAGCACTACA
TGCTGAAATCTGGCCCGCCCCTGTCCATGCCTCGCTGGCGGGGTGCCGGTGCCCGTGCCAGCTCGGCCCG
CGCAAGCTGGACGCTGGGCAGACCCATGACCTTGCTGACGGTGCGCTCGATGTAATCCGCTTCGTGGCCG
GGCTTGCGCTCTGCCAGCGCTGGGCTGGCCTCGGCCATGGCCTTGCCGATTTCCTCGGCACTGCGGCCCC
GGCTGGCCAGCTTCTGCGCGGCGATAAAGTCGCACTTGCTGAGGTCATCACCGAAGCGCTTGACCAGCCC
GGCCATCTCGCTGCGGTACTCGTCCAGCGCCGTGCGCCGGTGGCGGCTAAGCTGCCGCTCGGGCAGTTCG
AGGCTGGCCAGCCTGCGGGCCTTCTCCTGCTGCCGCTGGGCCTGCTCGATCTGCTGGCCAGCCTGCTGCA
CCAGCGCCGGGCCAGCGGTGGCGGTCTTGCCCTTGGATTCACGCAGCAGCACCCACGGCTGATAACCGGC
GCGGGTGGTGTGCTTGTCCTTGCGGTTGGTGAAGCCCGCCAAGCGGCCATAGTGGCGGCTGTCGGCGCTG
GCCGGGTCGGCGTCGTACTCGCTGGCCAGCGTCCGGGCAATCTGCCCCCGAAGTTCACCGCCTGCGGCGT
CGGCCACCTTGACCCATGCCTGATAGTTCTTCGGGCTGGTTTCCACTACCAGGGCAGGCTCCCGGCCCTC
GGCTTTCATGTCATCCAGGTCAAACTCGCTGAGGTCGTCCACCAGCACCAGACCATGCCGCTCCTGCTCG
GCGGGCCTGATATACACGTCATTGCCCTGGGCATTCATCCGCTTGAGCCATGGCGTGTTCTGGAGCACTT
CGGCGGCTGACCATTCCCGGTTCATCATCTGGCCGGTGGTGGCGTCCCTGACGCCGATATCGAAGCGCTC
ACAGCCCATGGCCTTGAGCTGTCGGCCTATGGCCTGCAAAGTCCTGTCGTTCTTCATCGGGCCACCAAGC
GATTCCCACACATTATACGAGCCGGAAGCATAAAGTGTAGCTAGATCCGAAGGATGAGCCGGGCTGAATG
ATCGACCGAGACAGGCCCTGCGGGGCTGCACACGCGCCCCCACCCTTCGGGTAGGGGGAAAGGCCGCTAA
AGCGGCTAAAAGCGCTCCAGCGTATTTCTGCGGGGTTTGGTGTGGGGTTTAGCGGGCTTTGCCCGCCTTT
CCCCCTGCCGCGCAGCGGTGGGGCGGTGTGTAGCCTAGCGCAGCGAATAGACCAGCTATCCGGCCTCTGG
CCGGGCATATTGGGCAAGGGCAGCAGCGCCCCACAAGGGCGCTGATAACCGCGCCTAGTGGATTATTCTT
AGATAATCATGGATGGATTTTTCCAACACCCCGCCAGCCCCCGCCCCTGCTGGGTTTGCAGGTTTGGGGG
CGTGACAGTTATTGCAGGGGTTCGTGACAGTTATTGCAGGGGGGCGTGACAGTTATTGCAGGGGTTCGTG
ACAGTTAGGGCGCGCCCAGCTGTCTAGGGCGGCGGATTTGTCCTACTCAGGAGAGCGTTCACCGACAAAC
AACAGATAAAACGAAAGGCCCAGTCTTTCGACTGAGCCTTTCGTTTTATTTGATGCCTTTAATTAAGGCT
CGGGAGACCTATCGGTAATAACAGTCCAATCTGGTGTAACTTCGGAATCGTCCTTGACAGCTAGCTCAGT
CCTAGGTATAATGCTAGCTACTAGTGAAAGAGGAGAAATACTAGTATGGTTAGCAAAGGCGAGGCGGTTA
TCAAGGAGTTTATGCGTTTTAAGGTTCACATGGAGGGTAGCATGAATGGTCACGAGTTCGAGATCGAGGG
TGAAGGCGAGGGTCGTCCGTACGAAGGCACCCAGACCGCGAAGCTGAAAGTGACCAAGGGTGGCCCGCTG
CCGTTCAGCTGGGACATCCTGAGCCCGCAGTTCATGTATGGCAGCCGTGCGTTTACCAAACACCCGGCGG
ACATTCCGGATTACTATAAGCAAAGCTTCCCGGAAGGTTTTAAATGGGAGCGTGTTATGAACTTCGAAGA
TGGTGGCGCGGTGACCGTTACCCAGGACACCAGCCTGGAGGATGGCACCCTGATTTACAAGGTGAAACTG
CGTGGCACCAACTTTCCGCCGGATGGTCCGGTTATGCAGAAGAAAACGATGGGTTGGGAAGCGAGCACCG
AGCGTCTGTATCCGGAAGATGGCGTGCTGAAGGGTGATATCAAAATGGCGCTGCGTCTGAAGGACGGTGG
CCGTTACCTGGCGGATTTTAAGACCACCTATAAAGCGAAGAAACCGGTGCAAATGCCGGGTGCGTACAAC
GTTGACCGTAAACTGGATATTACCAGCCACAACGAGGATTATACCGTGGTTGAGCAATATGAGCGTAGCG
AGGGTCGCCACAGCACCGGCGGCATGGACGAACTGTATAAGGGATCCTAATAA
